Addgene plasmid #183616: pPyCAG-NE-mKate2-IRES-Hph
Purpose: Mammalian expression vector: CAG promoter driving expression of nuclear envelope-tethered mKate2 (NLS-mKate2-EmerinTMD). Confers hygromycin B resistance.
Depositing lab: Sally Lowell. Depositing organization: University of Edinburgh. Publication: Nessys: A new set of tools for the automated detection of nuclei within intact tissues and dense 3D cultures. Blin G, Sadurska D, Portero Migueles R, Chen N, Watson JA, Lowell S. PLoS Biol. 2019 Aug 9;17(8):e3000388. doi: 10.1371/journal.pbio.3000388. eCollection 2019 Aug. PubMed 31398189.
Backbone
  Vector backbone: pPyCAG-IRES-Hph
  Backbone size w/o insert (bp): 6788
  Total vector size (bp): 7679
  Vector type: Mammalian Expression
  Selectable markers: Hygromycin
Growth in bacteria
  Bacterial resistance: Ampicillin, 100 μg/mL
  Growth temperature: 37°C
  Growth strain: DH5alpha
  Copy number: High Copy
Gene/Insert
  Gene/Insert name: mKate2
  Species: Synthetic
  Insert size (bp): 891
  Promoter: CAG
  Tag / fusion protein: NLS (N terminal on insert); Human EMD transmembrane domain (C terminal on insert)
  Cloning method: Restriction Enzyme; 5′ cloning site XhoI (not destroyed); 3′ cloning site NotI (not destroyed)
  Sequencing primers: 5′ TGCTGGTTGTTGTGCTGT; 3′ CGCACACCGGCCTTATTCCA
Terms and licenses: Academic/Nonprofit Terms; Industry Terms: Not Available to Industry
How to cite: pPyCAG-NE-mKate2-IRES-Hph was a gift from Sally Lowell (Addgene plasmid # 183616 ; http://n2t.net/addgene:183616 ; RRID:Addgene_183616)
