[The description below was written by a language model from this plasmid's Addgene catalogue record and pLannotate feature annotations shown in this document.]
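Description:
pPyCAG-NE-mKate2-IRES-Hph is a mammalian expression plasmid of about 7.7 kb, built on the pPyCAG-IRES-Hph backbone, that produces a red fluorescent marker of the nuclear envelope together with hygromycin B resistance. In bacteria it is maintained through a high-copy ColE1/pUC-type origin and selected with ampicillin via the β-lactamase gene. The annotated backbone also carries an SV40 origin of replication, additional SV40 polyadenylation signals, and remnants of lac regulatory sequence. The "Py" in the name hints at a polyoma element, but none is annotated in the feature table, and the record does not describe one.

Expression is driven by the CAG promoter, annotated here as its component parts: the CMV immediate-early enhancer, the chicken β-actin promoter and a chimeric β-actin/β-globin intron, which together give strong constitutive transcription in many mammalian cell types. The 891 bp synthetic insert, cloned between XhoI and NotI sites that remain intact, encodes an SV40 large T nuclear localization signal fused to the N terminus of mKate2, a monomeric far-red fluorescent protein, followed at the C terminus by the transmembrane domain of human emerin (EMD). The NLS and the emerin membrane anchor together tether the fluorophore to the nuclear envelope, so nuclei appear as outlined shells rather than filled objects. Downstream, an EMCV IRES allows the hygromycin phosphotransferase gene to be translated from the same transcript, which ends at a PGK polyadenylation signal. Because the two genes share one transcript, drug selection enriches for cells that also express the reporter.

The associated publication concerns automated detection of nuclei in intact tissues and dense 3D cultures, which suggests use of this label for nuclear segmentation in imaging.
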