Features (pLannotate 1.2.2; 23 found; start..end, strand, type, name):
    309..443     +  polyA_signal   SV40 poly(A) signal: SV40 polyadenylation signal
    457..836     +  enhancer       CMV enhancer: human cytomegalovirus immediate early enhancer
    838..1114    +  promoter       chicken β-actin promoter: No description available
   1115..2131    +  intron         chimeric intron: chimera between introns from chicken β-actin and rabbit β-globin
   2129..2185    +  CDS            HBB (fragment): HBB_LEPEU - Experimental evidence at protein level: Swiss-Prot protein existence level 1. Involved in oxygen transport from the lung to the various peripheral tissues. From Lepus europaeus (European hare).
   2204..2224    +  CDS            SV40 NLS: nuclear localization signal of SV40 (simian virus 40) large T antigen
   2225..2917    +  CDS            mKate2: mKate2 is a basic (constitutively fluorescent) red fluorescent protein published in 2009, derived from Entacmaea quadricolor. It is reported to be a rapidly-maturing monomer with moderate acid sensitivity.
   2936..3067    +  CDS            EMD (fragment): EMD_HUMAN - Also known as EDMD, STA. Experimental evidence at protein level: Swiss-Prot protein existence level 1. Stabilizes and promotes the formation of a nuclear actin cortical network. Stimulates actin polymerization in vitro by binding and stabilizing the pointed end of growing filaments. Inhibits beta- catenin activity by preventing its accumulation in the nucleus. Acts by influencing the nuclear accumulation of beta-catenin through a CRM1- dependent export pathway. Links centrosomes to the nuclear envelope via a microtubule association. EMD and BAF are cooperative cofactors of HIV-1 in
   3085..3108    -  misc_feature   MCS (fragment): pBluescript multiple cloning site
   3228..3690    +  misc_feature   IRES: internal ribosome entry site (IRES) of the encephalomyocarditis virus (EMCV)
   3704..4729    +  CDS            HygR: aminoglycoside phosphotransferase from E. coli; aph(4)-Ia; confers resistance to hygromycin
   4733..5010    +  polyA_signal   PGK poly(A) signal (fragment): mouse phosphoglycerate kinase 1 polyadenylation signal
   5056..5072    -  protein_bind   lac operator: The lac repressor binds to the lac operator to inhibit transcription in E. coli. This inhibition can be relieved by adding lactose or isopropyl-β-D-thiogalactopyranoside (IPTG). lac repressor encoded by lacI
   5080..5110    -  promoter       lac promoter: promoter for the E. coli lac operon
   5125..5146    -  protein_bind   CAP binding site: CAP binding activates transcription in the presence of cAMP. E. coli catabolite activator protein
   5159..5198    -  CDS            lacI (fragment): lac repressor; lacI; The lac repressor binds to the lac operator to inhibit transcription in E. coli. This inhibition can be relieved by adding lactose or isopropyl-β-D-thiogalactopyranoside (IPTG).
   5205..5227    +  promoter       SV40 promoter (fragment): SV40 enhancer and early promoter
   5251..5386    +  rep_origin     SV40 ori: SV40 origin of replication
   5406..5540    +  polyA_signal   SV40 poly(A) signal: SV40 polyadenylation signal
   5542..5596    -  CDS            lacI (fragment): lac repressor; lacI; The lac repressor binds to the lac operator to inhibit transcription in E. coli. This inhibition can be relieved by adding lactose or isopropyl-β-D-thiogalactopyranoside (IPTG).
   5779..6367    -  rep_origin     ori: high-copy-number ColE1/pMB1/pBR322/pUC origin of replication
   6538..7398    -  CDS            AmpR: β-lactamase; bla; confers resistance to ampicillin, carbenicillin, and related antibiotics
   7399..7415    -  promoter       AmpR promoter (fragment): bla
>Addgene plasmid #183616 | pPyCAG-NE-mKate2-IRES-Hph | addgene full sequence | sequence record 361612 | Addgene Partial NGS Result
AGCTGTTGTCATAGTAATGATTGGGTGGAAACATTCCAGGCCTGGGTGGAGAGGCTTTTTGCTTCCTCTT
GCAAAACCACACTGACATTCCAGGCCTGGGTGGAGAGGCTTTTTGCTTCCTCTTGCAAAACCACACTGCC
CTCTGGAGGGCAGTTGCCTAGCAACTAATTAAAAGAGGATGTCGCACGGCCAGCTGCGGTCAGTTAGTCA
CTTCCTGCTTAACTGACTTGACATTTTCTATTTTAAGAGTCGGGAGGAAAATTACTGTGTTGGAGGCCCT
CCGCCATCTTCTGAAGCTGAATCGAATTAACTTGTTTATTGCAGCTTATAATGGTTACAAATAAAGCAAT
AGCATCACAAATTTCACAAATAAAGCATTTTTTTCACTGCATTCTAGTTGTGGTTTGTCCAAACTCATCA
ATGTATCTTATCATGTCTGGATCTGATATCATCGTCGACATTGATTATTGACTAGTTATTAATAGTAATC
AATTACGGGGTCATTAGTTCATAGCCCATATATGGAGTTCCGCGTTACATAACTTACGGTAAATGGCCCG
CCTGGCTGACCGCCCAACGACCCCCGCCCATTGACGTCAATAATGACGTATGTTCCCATAGTAACGCCAA
TAGGGACTTTCCATTGACGTCAATGGGTGGAGTATTTACGGTAAACTGCCCACTTGGCAGTACATCAAGT
GTATCATATGCCAAGTACGCCCCCTATTGACGTCAATGACGGTAAATGGCCCGCCTGGCATTATGCCCAG
TACATGACCTTATGGGACTTTCCTACTTGGCAGTACATCTACGTATTAGTCATCGCTATTACCATGGTCG
AGGTGAGCCCCACGTTCTGCTTCACTCTCCCCATCTCCCCCCCCTCCCCACCCCCAATTTTGTATTTATT
TATTTTTTAATTATTTTGTGCAGCGATGGGGGCGGGGGGGGGGGGGGNSGCGCGCCRGGSGGGGSGGGGS
GGGGSGRGGGGSGGGGSGGGGSGRGGCGGAGAGGTGCGGCGGCAGCCAATCAGAGCGGCGCGCTCCGAAA
GTTTCCTTTTATGGCGAGGCGGCGGCGGCGGCGGCCCTATAAAAAGCGAAGCGCGCGGCGGGCGGGAGTC
GCTGCGCGCTGCCTTCGCCCCGTGCCCCGCTCCGCCGCCGCCTCGCGCCGCCCGCCCCGGCTCTGACTGA
CCGCGTTACTCCCACAGGTGAGCGGGCGGGACGGCCCTTCTCCTCCGGGCTGTAATTAGCGCTTGGTTTA
ATGACGGCTTGTTTCTTTTCTGTGGCTGCGTGAAAGCCTTGAGGGGCTCCGGGAGGGCCCTTTGTGCGGG
GGGAGCGGCTCGGGGGGTGCGTGCGTGTGTGTGTGCGTGGGGAGCGCCGCGTGCGGCTCCGCGCTGCCCG
GCGGCTGTGAGCGCTGCGGGCGCGGCGCGGGGCTTTGTGCGCTCCGCAGTGTGCGCGAGGGGAGCGCGGC
CGGGGGCGGTGCCCCGCGGTGCGGGGGGGGCTGCGAGGGGAACAAAGGCTGCGTGCGGGGTGTGTGCGTG
GGGGGGTGAGCAGGGGGTGTGGGCGCGTCGGTCGGGCTGCAACCCCCCCTGCACCCCCCTCCCCGAGTTG
CTGAGCACGGCCCGGCTTCGGGTGCGGGGCTCCGTACGGGGCGTGGCGCGGGGCTCGCCGTGCCGGGCGG
GGGGTGGCGGCAGGTGGGGGTGCCGGGCGGGGCGGGGCCGCCTCGGGCCGGGGAGGGCTCGGGGGAGGGG
CGCGGCGGCCCCCGGAGCGCCGGCGGCTGTCGAGGCGCGGCGAGCCGCAGCCATTGCCTTTTATGGTAAT
CGTGCGAGAGGGCGCAGGGACTTCCTTTGTCCCAAATCTGTGCGGAGCCGAAATCTGGGAGGCGCCGCCG
CACCCCCTCTAGCGGGCGCGGGGCGAAGCGGTGCGGCGCCGGCAGGAAGGAAATGGGCGGGGAGGGCCTT
CGTGCGTCGCCGCGCCGCCGTCCCCTTCTCCCTCTCCAGCCTCGGGGCTGTCCGCGGGGGGACGGCTGCC
TTCGGGGGGGACGGGGCAGGGCGGGGTTCGGCTTCTGGCGTGTGACCGGCGGCTCTAGAGCCTCTGCTAA
CCATGTTCATGCCTTCTTCTTTTTCCTACAGCTCCTGGGCAACGTGCTGGTTATTGTGCTGTCTCATCAT
TTTGGCAAAGAATTCCTCGAGGCCGCCACCATGCCAAAAAAGAAGAGAAAGGTAGTGAGCGAGCTGATTA
AGGAGAACATGCACATGAAGCTGTACATGGAGGGCACCGTGAACAACCACCACTTCAAGTGCACATCCGA
GGGCGAAGGCAAGCCCTACGAGGGCACCCAGACCATGAGAATCAAGGCGGTCGAGGGCGGCCCTCTCCCC
TTCGCCTTCGACATCCTGGCTACCAGCTTCATGTACGGCAGCAAAACCTTCATCAACCACACCCAGGGCA
TCCCCGACTTCTTTAAGCAGTCCTTCCCCGAGGGCTTCACATGGGAGAGAGTCACCACATACGAAGACGG
GGGCGTGCTGACCGCTACCCAGGACACCAGCCTCCAGGACGGCTGCCTCATCTACAACGTCAAGATCAGA
GGGGTGAACTTCCCATCCAACGGCCCTGTGATGCAGAAGAAAACACTCGGCTGGGAGGCCTCCACCGAGA
CCCTGTACCCCGCTGACGGCGGCCTGGAAGGCAGAGCCGACATGGCCCTGAAGCTCGTGGGCGGGGGCCA
CCTGATCTGCAACTTGAAGACCACATACAGATCCAAGAAACCCGCTAAGAACCTCAAGATGCCCGGCGTC
TACTATGTGGACAGAAGACTGGAAAGAATCAAGGAGGCCGACAAAGAGACCTACGTCGAGCAGCACGAGG
TGGCTGTGGCCAGATACTGCGACCTCCCTAGCAAACTGGGGCACAGAGGTAGCGGCAGCGGTAGCCGTGC
TCCTGGGGCTGGGCTGGGCCAGGATCGCCAGGTCCCGCTCTGGGGCCAGCTGCTGCTTTTCCTGGTCTTT
GTGATCGTCCTCTTCTTCATTTACCACTTCATGCAGGCTGAAGAAGGCAACCCCTTCTAACCTAGGGCGG
CCGCTCGATAAGCTTGATATCGAATTCCGCCCCCCCCCCCTCTCCCTCCCCCCCCCCTAACGTTACTGGC
CGAAGCCGCTTGGAATAAGGCCGGTGTGCGTTTGTCTATATGTTATTTTCCACCATATTGCCGTCTTTTG
GCAATGTGAGGGCCCGGAAACCTGGCCCTGTCTTCTTGACGAGCATTCCTAGGGGTCTTTCCCCTCTCGC
CAAAGGAATGCAAGGTCTGTTGAATGTCGTGAAGGAAGCAGTTCCTCTGGAAGCTTCTTGAAGACAAACA
ACGTCTGTAGCGACCCTTTGCAGGCAGCGGAACCCCCCACCTGGCGACAGGTGCCTCTGCGGCCAAAAGC
CACGTGTATAAGATACACCTGCAAAGGCGGCACAACCCCAGTGCCACGTTGTGAGTTGGATAGTTGTGGA
AAGAGTCAAATGGCTCTCCTCAAGCGTATTCAACAAGGGGCTGAAGGATGCCCAGAAGGTACCCCATTGT
ATGGGATCTGATCTGGGGCCTCGGTGCACATGCTTTACATGTGTTTAGTCGAGGTTAAAAAAACGTCTAG
GCCCCCCGAACCACGGGGACGTGGTTTTCCTTTGAAAAACACGATGATAATATGGCCACAACCATGAAAA
AGCCTGAACTCACCGCGACGTCTGTCGAGAAGTTTCTGATCGAAAAGTTCGACAGCGTCTCCGACCTGAT
GCAGCTCTCGGAGGGCGAAGAATCTCGTGCTTTCAGCTTCGATGTAGGAGGGCGTGGATATGTCCTGCGG
GTAAATAGCTGCGCCGATGGTTTCTACAAAGATCGTTATGTTCATCGGCACTTTGCATCGGCCGCGCTCC
CGATTCCGGAAGTGCTTGACATTGGGGAATTCAGCGAGAGCCTGACCTATTGCATCTCCCGCCGTGCACA
GGGTGTCACGTTGCAAGACCTGCCTGAAACCGAACTGCCCGCTGTTCTGCAGCCGGTCGCGGAGGCCATG
GATGCGATCGCTGCGGCCGATCTTAGCCAGACGAGCGGGTTCGGCCCATTCGGACCGCAAGGAATCGGTC
AATACACTACGTGGCGTGATTTCATATGCGCGATTGCTGATCCCCATGTGTATCACTGGCAAACTGTGAT
GGACGACACCGTCAGTGCGTCCGTCGCGCAGGCTCTCGATGAGCTGATGCTTTGGGCCGAGGACTGCCCC
GAAGTCCGGCACCTCGTGCACGCGGATTTCGGCTCCAACAATGTCCTGACGGACAATGGCCGCATAACAG
CGGTCATTGACTGGAGCGAGGCGATGTTCGGGGATTCCCAATACGAGGTCGCCAACATCTTCTTCTGGAG
GCCGTGGTTGGCTTGTATGGAGCAGCAGACGCGCTACTTCGAGCGGAGGCATCCGGAGCTTGCAGGATCG
CCGCGGCTCCGGGCGTATATGCTCCGCATTGGTCTTGACCAACTCTATCAGAGCTTGGTTGACGGCAATT
TCGATGATGCAGCTTGGGCGCAGGGTCGATGCGACGCAATCGTCCGATCCGGAGCCGGGACTGTCGGGCG
TACACAAATCGCCCGCAGAAGCGCGGCCGTCTGGACCGATGGCTGTGTAGAAGTACTCGCCGATAGTGGA
AACCGACGCCCCAGCACTCGTCCGAGGGCAAAGGAATAGTCGAGAAATTGATGATCTATTAAGCAATAAA
GACGTCCACTAAAATGGAAGTTTTTCCTGTCATACTTTGTTAAGAAGGGTGAGAACAGAGTACCTACATT
TTGAATGGAAGGATTGGAGCTACGGGGGTGGGGGTGGGGTGGGATTAGATAAATGCCTGCTCTTTACTGA
AGGCTCTTTACTATTGCTTTATGATAATGTTTCATAGTTGGATATCATAATTTAAACAAGCAAAACCAAA
TTAAGGGCCAGCTCATTCCTCCACTCACGATCTATAGATCCACTAGCTTGGCGTAATCATGGTCATAGCT
GTTTCCTGTGTGAAATTGTTATCCGCTCACAATTCCACACAACATACGAGCCGGAAGCATAAAGTGTAAA
GCCTGGGGTGCCTAATGAGTGAGCTAACTCACATTAATTGCGTTGCGCTCACTGCCCGCTTTCCAGTCGG
GAAACCTGTCGTGCCAGCGGATCCGCATCTCAATTAGTCAGCAACCATAGTCCCGCCCCTAACTCCGCCC
ATCCCGCCCCTAACTCCGCCCAGTTCCGCCCATTCTCCGCCCCATGGCTGACTAATTTTTTTTATTTATG
CAGAGGCCGAGGCCGCCTCGGCCTCTGAGCTATTCCAGAAGTAGTGAGGAGGCTTTTTTGGAGGCCTAGG
CTTTTGCAAAAAGCTAACTTGTTTATTGCAGCTTATAATGGTTACAAATAAAGCAATAGCATCACAAATT
TCACAAATAAAGCATTTTTTTCACTGCATTCTAGTTGTGGTTTGTCCAAACTCATCAATGTATCTTATCA
TGTCTGGATCCGCTGCATTAATGAATCGGCCAACGCGCGGGGAGAGGCGGTTTGCGTATTGGGCGCTCTT
CCGCTTCCTCGCTCACTGACTCGCTGCGCTCGGTCGTTCGGCTGCGGCGAGCGGTATCAGCTCACTCAAA
GGCGGTAATACGGTTATCCACAGAATCAGGGGATAACGCAGGAAAGAACATGTGAGCAAAAGGCCAGCAA
AAGGCCAGGAACCGTAAAAAGGCCGCGTTGCTGGCGTTTTTCCATAGGCTCCGCCCCCCTGACGAGCATC
ACAAAAATCGACGCTCAAGTCAGAGGTGGCGAAACCCGACAGGACTATAAAGATACCAGGCGTTTCCCCC
TGGAAGCTCCCTCGTGCGCTCTCCTGTTCCGACCCTGCCGCTTACCGGATACCTGTCCGCCTTTCTCCCT
TCGGGAAGCGTGGCGCTTTCTCATAGCTCACGCTGTAGGTATCTCAGTTCGGTGTAGGTCGTTCGCTCCA
AGCTGGGCTGTGTGCACGAACCCCCCGTTCAGCCCGACCGCTGCGCCTTATCCGGTAACTATCGTCTTGA
GTCCAACCCGGTAAGACACGACTTATCGCCACTGGCAGCAGCCACTGGTAACAGGATTAGCAGAGCGAGG
TATGTAGGCGGTGCTACAGAGTTCTTGAAGTGGTGGCCTAACTACGGCTACACTAGAAGAACAGTATTTG
GTATCTGCGCTCTGCTGAAGCCAGTTACCTTCGGAAAAAGAGTTGGTAGCTCTTGATCCGGCAAACAAAC
CACCGCTGGTAGCGGTGGTTTTTTTGTTTGCAAGCAGCAGATTACGCGCAGAAAAAAAGGATCTCAAGAA
GATCCTTTGATCTTTTCTACGGGGTCTGACGCTCAGTGGAACGAAAACTCACGTTAAGGGATTTTGGTCA
TGAGATTATCAAAAAGGATCTTCACCTAGATCCTTTTAAATTAAAAATGAAGTTTTAAATCAATCTAAAG
TATATATGAGTAAACTTGGTCTGACAGTTACCAATGCTTAATCAGTGAGGCACCTATCTCAGCGATCTGT
CTATTTCGTTCATCCATAGTTGCCTGACTCCCCGTCGTGTAGATAACTACGATACGGGAGGGCTTACCAT
CTGGCCCCAGTGCTGCAATGATACCGCGAGACCCACGCTCACCGGCTCCAGATTTATCAGCAATAAACCA
GCCAGCCGGAAGGGCCGAGCGCAGAAGTGGTCCTGCAACTTTATCCGCCTCCATCCAGTCTATTAATTGT
TGCCGGGAAGCTAGAGTAAGTAGTTCGCCAGTTAATAGTTTGCGCAACGTTGTTGCCATTGCTACAGGCA
TCGTGGTGTCACGCTCGTCGTTTGGTATGGCTTCATTCAGCTCCGGTTCCCAACGATCAAGGCGAGTTAC
ATGATCCCCCATGTTGTGCAAAAAAGCGGTTAGCTCCTTCGGTCCTCCGATCGTTGTCAGAAGTAAGTTG
GCCGCAGTGTTATCACTCATGGTTATGGCAGCACTGCATAATTCTCTTACTGTCATGCCATCCGTAAGAT
GCTTTTCTGTGACTGGTGAGTACTCAACCAAGTCATTCTGAGAATAGTGTATGCGGCGACCGAGTTGCTC
TTGCCCGGCGTCAATACGGGATAATACCGCGCCACATAGCAGAACTTTAAAAGTGCTCATCATTGGAAAA
CGTTCTTCGGGGCGAAAACTCTCAAGGATCTTACCGCTGTTGAGATCCAGTTCGATGTAACCCACTCGTG
CACCCAACTGATCTTCAGCATCTTTTACTTTCACCAGCGTTTCTGGGTGAGCAAAAACAGGAAGGCAAAA
TGCCGCAAAAAAGGGAATAAGGGCGACACGGAAATGTTGAATACTCATACTCTTCCTTTTTCAATGACCG
CTTTGGAAAAACAAAGACTGTATTTCCTGGAAATTAATGTTTATTCAATAAACTGTGTATTCAGCTATAT
TCACATAGTGGTGAGGCTGAAATGAGGCGGGAAGAGGCGGTTGGGGCTTAATTATATCAATTTGGGTGGC
CCCACAGCGCCTCCAAGGCGCCAGTCCTGTTTTGACAAGTTGCCTCTGGAAGCCTCTCTTCTTTTTCTCC
AGAGTAAGCGGAGGCCAGGGGCCCCCGGCCTCTGCTTAATACTAAAAAAAAC
